Addgene plasmid #73956: pcDNA3-Myc-NLRP3(R260W)
Purpose: Express c-Myc-tagged human NLRP3(R260W) in mammalian cells
Depositing lab: Christian Stehlik. Depositing organization: West Virginia University and School of Medicine. Publication: Cellular pyrin domain-only protein 2 is a candidate regulator of inflammasome activation. Dorfleutner A, Bryan NB, Talbott SJ, Funya KN, Rellick SL, Reed JC, Shi X, Rojanasakul Y, Flynn DC, Stehlik C. Infect Immun. 2007 Mar;75(3):1484-92. Epub 2006 Dec 18. 10.1128/IAI.01315-06 PubMed 17178784.
Backbone
  Vector backbone: pcDNA3
  Backbone size w/o insert (bp): 5459
  Total vector size (bp): 8700
  Modifications to backbone: A c-myc tag and a modified MCS were inserted as indicated in the attached plasmid map.
  Vector type: Mammalian Expression
  Selectable markers: Neomycin (select with G418)
Growth in bacteria
  Bacterial resistance: Ampicillin, 100 μg/mL
  Growth temperature: 37°C
  Growth strain: DH5alpha
  Copy number: High Copy
Gene/Insert
  Gene/Insert name: NLR family, pyrin domain containing 3 (NLRP3)
  Species: H. sapiens (human)
  Insert size (bp): 3200
  Mutation: R260W
  GenBank ID: NM_004895.4
  Entrez Gene: NLRP3 (a.k.a. AGTAVPRL, AII, AVP, C1orf7, CIAS1, CLR1.1, DFNA34, FCAS, FCAS1, FCU, KEFH, MWS, NALP3, PYPAF1)
  Promoter: CMV iE
  Tag / fusion protein: c-myc (N terminal on backbone)
  Cloning method: Restriction Enzyme; 5′ cloning site BamH1 (not destroyed); 3′ cloning site XhoI1 (not destroyed)
  Sequencing primers: 5′ T7 promoter (TAATACGACTCACTATAGGG); 3′ SP6 promoter (ATTTAGGTGACACTATAG)
Terms and licenses: Academic/Nonprofit Terms; Industry Terms: Not Available to Industry
How to cite: pcDNA3-Myc-NLRP3(R260W) was a gift from Christian Stehlik (Addgene plasmid # 73956 ; http://n2t.net/addgene:73956 ; RRID:Addgene_73956)
