[The description below was written by a language model from this plasmid's Addgene catalogue record.]
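Description:
pcDNA3-Myc-NLRP3(R260W) is a mammalian expression plasmid built on the pcDNA3 backbone, which was modified by inserting a c-Myc epitope tag and an altered multiple cloning site. The total construct is recorded as about 8.7 kb, of which roughly 3.2 kb is insert. It is maintained in E. coli as a high-copy plasmid under ampicillin selection. It also carries the neomycin resistance marker, so transfected mammalian cells can be selected with G418, for example to derive stable lines. No feature table accompanies the record, so other backbone elements such as the origins and polyadenylation signals are not itemised.

The payload is the human NLRP3 coding sequence (NLR family, pyrin domain containing 3, also known as CIAS1, NALP3 or PYPAF1) carrying the R260W substitution. It was cloned between BamHI and XhoI sites, both of which remain intact. Transcription is driven by the CMV immediate-early promoter, a strong constitutive promoter in most mammalian cell types. The backbone-encoded c-Myc tag is fused to the N terminus of the protein, allowing detection or immunoprecipitation with anti-Myc antibodies. T7 and SP6 promoter sites flank the insert and serve as sequencing primer sites.

NLRP3 is the sensor component of the NLRP3 inflammasome, and the gene aliases in the record (FCAS, MWS) reflect its link to hereditary autoinflammatory syndromes. The record does not describe the functional effect of R260W. The stated purpose is simply expression of Myc-tagged NLRP3(R260W) in mammalian cells, and the associated publication concerns regulation of inflammasome activation by a pyrin domain-only protein.
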