>Addgene plasmid #73956 | pcDNA3-Myc-NLRP3(R260W) | depositor partial sequence | sequence record 137413 | plasmid
GACGGATCGGGAGATCTCCCGATCCCCTATGGTCGACTCTCAGTACAATCTGCTCTGATGCCGCATAGTT
AAGCCAGTATCTGCTCCCTGCTTGTGTGTTGGAGGTCGCTGAGTAGTGCGCGAGCAAAATTTAAGCTACA
ACAAGGCAAGGCTTGACCGACAATTGCATGAAGAATCTGCTTAGGGTTAGGCGTTTTGCGCTGCTTCGCG
ATGTACGGGCCAGATATACGCGTTGACATTGATTATTGACTAGTTATTAATAGTAATCAATTACGGGGTC
ATTAGTTCATAGCCCATATATGGAGTTCCGCGTTACATAACTTACGGTAAATGGCCCGCCTGGCTGACCG
CCCAACGACCCCCGCCCATTGACGTCAATAATGACGTATGTTCCCATAGTAACGCCAATAGGGACTTTCC
ATTGACGTCAATGGGTGGACTATTTACGGTAAACTGCCCACTTGGCAGTACATCAAGTGTATCATATGCC
AAGTACGCCCCCTATTGACGTCAATGACGGTAAATGGCCCGCCTGGCATTATGCCCAGTACATGACCTTA
TGGGACTTTCCTACTTGGCAGTACATCTACGTATTAGTCATCGCTATTACCATGGTGATGCGGTTTTGGC
AGTACATCAATGGGCGTGGATAGCGGTTTGACTCACGGGGATTTCCAAGTCTCCACCCCATTGACGTCAA
TGGGAGTTTGTTTTGGCACCAAAATCAACGGGACTTTCCAAAATGTCGTAACAACTCCGCCCCATTGACG
CAAATGGGCGGTAGGCGTGTACGGTGGGAGGTCTATATAAGCAGAGCTCTCTGGCTAACTAGAGAACCCA
CTGCTTACTGGCTTATCGAAATTAATACGACTCACTATAGGGAGACCCAAGCTTCGATCGTCGACATGGA
ACAGAAACTGATCTCTGAAGAGGATCTGTCTAGAGGATCCGAATTCTGCAGATATCCATCACACTGGCGG
CCGCTCGAGCATGCATCTAGAGGGCCCTATTCTATAGTGTCACCTAAATGCTAGAGCTCGCTGATCAGCC
TCGACTGTGCCTTCTAGTTGCCAGCCATCTGTTGTTTGCCCCTCCCCCGTGCCTTCCTTGACCCTGGAAG
GTGCCACTCCCACTGTCCTTTCCTAATAAAATGAGGAAATTGCATCGCATTGTCTGAGTAGGTGTCATTC
TATTCTGGGGGGTGGGGTGGGGCAGGACAGCAAGGGGGAGGATTGGGAAGACAATAGCAGGCATGCTGGG
GATGCGGTGGGCTCTATGGCTTCTGAGGCGGAAAGAACCAGCTGGGGCTCTAGGGGGTATCCCC
[124 nt withheld, positions 1325-1448]
C
[32 nt withheld, positions 1450-1481]
CA
[57 nt withheld, positions 1484-1540]
A
[49 nt withheld, positions 1542-1590]
CCTTTGACGTTGGAGTCCACGTTCTTT
[37 nt withheld, positions 1618-1654]
ACCCTATCTCGGTCTATTCTTTTGATTTATAAGGGATTTTGGGGATTTCGGCCTATTGGTTAAAAAATGA
GCTGATTTAACAAAAATTTAACGCGAATTAATTCTGTGGAATGTGTGTCAGTTAGGGTGTGGAAAGTCCC
CAGGCTCCCCAGGCAGGCAGAAGTATGCAAAGCATGCATCTCAATTAGTCAGCAACCAGGTGTGGAAAGT
CCCCAGGCTCCCCAGCAGGCAGAAGTATGCAAAGCATGCATCTCAATTAGTCAGCAACCATAGTCCCGCC
CCTAACTCCGCCCATCCCGCCCCTAACTCCGCCCAGTTCCGCCCATTCTCCGCCCCATGGCTGACTAATT
TTTTTTATTTATGCAGAGGCCGAGGCCGCCTCTGCCTCTGAGCTATTCCAGAAGTAGTGAGGAGGCTTTT
TTGGAGGCCTAGGCTTTTGCAAAAAGCTCCCGGGAGCTTGTATATCCATTTTCGGATCTGATCAAGAGAC
AGGATGAGGATCGTTTCGCATGATTGAACAAGATGGATTGCACGCAGGTTCTCCGGCCGCTTGGGTGGAG
AGGCTATTCGGCTATGACTGGGCACAACAGACAATCGGCTGCTCTGATGCCGCCGTGTTCCGGCTGTCAG
CGCAGGGGCGCCCGGTTCTTTTTGTCAAGACCGACCTGTCCGGTGCCCTGAATGAACTGCAGGACGAGGC
AGCGCGGCTATCGTGGCTGGCCACGACGGGCGTTCCTTGCGCAGCTGTGCTCGACGTTGTCACTGAAGCG
GGAAGGGACTGGCTGCTATTGGGCGAAGTGCCGGGGCAGGATCTCCTGTCATCTCACCTTGCTCCTGCCG
AGAAAGTATCCATCATGGCTGATGCAATGCGGCGGCTGCATACGCTTGATCCGGCTACCTGCCCATTCGA
CCACCAAGCGAAACATCGCATCGAGCGAGCACGTACTCGGATGGAAGCCGGTCTTGTCGATCAGGATGAT
CTGGACGAAGAGCATCAGGGGCTCGCGCCAGCCGAACTGTTCGCCAGGCTCAAGGCGCGCATGCCCGACG
GCGAGGATCTCGTCGTGACCCATGGCGATGCCTGCTTGCCGAATATCATGGTGGAAAATGGCCGCTTTTC
TGGATTCATCGACTGTGGCCGGCTGGGTGTGGCGGACCGCTATCAGGACATAGCGTTGGCTACCCGTGAT
ATTGCTGAAGAGCTTGGCGGCGAATGGGCTGACCGCTTCCTCGTGCTTTACGGTATCGCCGCTCCCGATT
CGCAGCGCATCGCCTTCTATCGCCTTCTTGACGAGTTCTTCTGAGCGGGACTCTGGGGTTCGAAATGACC
GACCAAGCGACGCCCAACCTGCCATCACGAGATTTCGATTCCACCGCCGCCTTCTATGAAAGGTTGGGCT
TCGGAATCGTTTTCCGGGACGCCGGCTGGATGATCCTCCAGCGCGGGGATCTCATGCTGGAGTTCTTCGC
CCACCCCAACTTGTTTATTGCAGCTTATAATGGTTACAAATAAAGCAATAGCATCACAAATTTCACAAAT
AAAGCATTTTTTTCACTGCATTCTAGTTGTGGTTTGTCCAAACTCATCAATGTATCTTATCATGTCTGTA
TACCGTCGACCTCTAGCTAGAGCTTGGCGTAATCATGGTCATAGCTGTTTCCTGTGTGAAATTGTTATCC
GCTCACAATTCCACACAACATACGAGCCGGAAGCATAAAGTGTAAAGCCTGGGGTGCCTAATGAGTGAGC
TAACTCACATTAATTGCGTTGCGCTCACTGCCCGCTTTCCAGTCGGGAAACCTGTCGTGCCAGCTGCATT
AATGAATCGGCCAACGCGCGGGGAGAGGCGGTTTGCGTATTGGGCGCTCTTCCGCTTCCTCGCTCACTGA
CTCGCTGCGCTCGGTCGTTCGGCTGCGGCGAGCGGTATCAGCTCACTCAAAGGCGGTAATACGGTTATCC
ACAGAATCAGGGGATAACGCAGGAAAGAACATGTGAGCAAAAGGCCAGCAAAAGGCCAGGAACCGTAAAA
AGGCCGCGTTGCTGGCGTTTTTCCATAGGCTCCGCCCCCCTGACGAGCATCACAAAAATCGACGCTCAAG
TCAGAGGTGGCGAAACCCGACAGGACTATAAAGATACCAGGCGTTTCCCCCTGGAAGCTCCCTCGTGCGC
TCTCCTGTTCCGACCCTGCCGCTTACCGGATACCTGTCCGCCTTTCTCCCTTCGGGAAGCGTGGCGCTTT
CTCAATGCTCACGCTGTAGGTATCTCAGTTCGGTGTAGGTCGTTCGCTCCAAGCTGGGCTGTGTGCACGA
ACCCCCCGTTCAGCCCGACCGCTGCGCCTTATCCGGTAACTATCGTCTTGAGTCCAACCCGGTAAGACAC
GACTTATCGCCACTGGCAGCAGCCACTGGTAACAGGATTAGCAGAGCGAGGTATGTAGGCGGTGCTACAG
AGTTCTTGAAGTGGTGGCCTAACTACGGCTACACTAGAAGGACAGTATTTGGTATCTGCGCTCTGCTGAA
GCCAGTTACCTTCGGAAAAAGAGTTGGTAGCTCTTGATCCGGCAAACAAACCACCGCTGGTAGCGGTGGT
TTTTTTGTTTGCAAGCAGCAGATTACGCGCAGAAAAAAAGGATCTCAAGAAGATCCTTTGATCTTTTCTA
CGGGGTCTGACGCTCAGTGGAACGAAAACTCACGTTAAGGGATTTTGGTCATGAGATTATCAAAAAGGAT
CTTCACCTAGATCCTTTTAAATTAAAAATGAAGTTTTAAATCAATCTAAAGTATATATGAGTAAACTTGG
TCTGACAGTTACCAATGCTTAATCAGTGAGGCACCTATCTCAGCGATCTGTCTATTTCGTTCATCCATAG
TTGCCTGACTCCCCGTCGTGTAGATAACTACGATACGGGAGGGCTTACCATCTGGCCCCAGTGCTGCAAT
GATACCGCGAGACCCACGCTCACCGGCTCCAGATTTATCAGCAATAAACCAGCCAGCCGGAAGGGCCGAG
CGCAGAAGTGGTCCTGCAACTTTATCCGCCTCCATCCAGTCTATTAATTGTTGCCGGGAAGCTAGAGTAA
GTAGTTCGCCAGTTAATAGTTTGCGCAACGTTGTTGCCATTGCTACAGGCATCGTGGTGTCACGCTCGTC
GTTTGGTATGGCTTCATTCAGCTCCGGTTCCCAACGATCAAGGCGAGTTACATGATCCCCCATGTTGTGC
AAAAAAGCGGTTAGCTCCTTCGGTCCTCCGATCGTTGTCAGAAGTAAGTTGGCCGCAGTGTTATCACTCA
TGGTTATGGCAGCACTGCATAATTCTCTTACTGTCATGCCATCCGTAAGATGCTTTTCTGTGACTGGTGA
GTACTCAACCAAGTCATTCTGAGAATAGTGTATGCGGCGACCGAGTTGCTCTTGCCCGGCGTCAATACGG
GATAATACCGCGCCACATAGCAGAACTTTAAAAGTGCTCATCATTGGAAAACGTTCTTCGGGGCGAAAAC
TCTCAAGGATCTTACCGCTGTTGAGATCCAGTTCGATGTAACCCACTCGTGCACCCAACTGATCTTCAGC
ATCTTTTACTTTCACCAGCGTTTCTGGGTGAGCAAAAACAGGAAGGCAAAATGCCGCAAAAAAGGGAATA
AGGGCGACACGGAAATGTTGAATACTCATACTCTTCCTTTTTCAATATTATTGAAGCATTTATCAGGGTT
ATTGTCTCATGAGCGGATACATATTTGAATGTATTTAGAAAAATAAACAAATAGGGGTTCCGCGCACATT
TCCCCGAAAAGTGCCACCTGACGTC
