>Addgene plasmid #73956 | pcDNA3-Myc-NLRP3(R260W) | addgene partial sequence | sequence record 141885 | CMV-F 5'-CGCAAATGGGCGGTAGGCGTG-3'
CTATATAAGCAGAGCTCTCTGGCTAACTGAGAACCCACTGCTTACTGGCTTATCGAAATTAATACGACTC
ACTATAGGGAGACCCAAGCTTCGATCGTCGACATGGAACAGAAACTCATCTCTGAAGAGGATCTGTCTAG
AGGATCCGAGATGAAGATGGCAAGCACCCGCTGCAAGCTGGCCAGGTACCTGGAGGACCTGGAGGATGTG
GACTTGAAGAAATTTAAGATGCACTTAGAGGACTATCCTCCCCAGAAGGGCTGCATCCCCCTCCCGAGGG
GTCAGACAGAGAAGGCAGACCATGTGGATCTAGCCACGCTAATGATCGACTTCAATGGGGAGGAGAAGGC
GTGGGCCATGGCCGTGTGGATCTTCGCTGCGATCAACAGGAGAGACCTTTATGAGAAAGCAAAAAGAGAT
GAGCCGAAGTGGGGTTCAGATAATGCACGTGTTTCGAATCCCACTGTGATATGCCAGGAAGACAGCATTG
AAGAGGAGTGGATGGGTTTACTGGAGTACCTTTCGAGAATCTCTATTTGTAAAATGAAGAAAGATTACCG
TAAGAAGTACAGAAAGTACGTGAGAAGCAGATTCCAGTGCATTGAAGACAGGAATGCCCGTCTGGGTGAG
AGTGTGAGCCTCAACAAACGCTACACACGACTGCGTCTCATCAAGGAGCACCGGAGCCAGCAGGAGAGGG
AGCAGGAGCTTCTGGCCATCGGCAAGACCAAGACGTGTGAGAGCCCCGTGAGTCCCATTAAGATGGAGTT
GCTGTTTGACCCCGATGATGAGCATTCTGAGCCTGTGCACACCGTGGTGTTCCAGGGGGCGGCAGGGATT
GGGAAAACAATCCTGGCCAGGAAGATGATGTTGGACTGGGCATCGGGGACACTCTACCAAGACAGGTTTG
ACTATCTGTTCTATATCCACTGTTGGGAGGTGAGCCTTGTGAC
