>Addgene plasmid #73956 | pcDNA3-Myc-NLRP3(R260W) | addgene partial sequence | sequence record 141886 | BGH-rev 5'-TAGAAGGCACAGTCGAGG-3'
GGTGACACTATAGAATAGGGCCCTCTAGATGCATGCTCGAGTCGCAGCTCTCTCCACCTGAGGGCCCCCA
GCTGGAGGGACCGGAGAACACTGGCGTCTGGCAGCCCCGTTTCCACTCCTACCAAGAAGGCTCAAAGACG
ACGGTCAGCTCAGGCTTTTCTTCTTGAAGTGTTTCTAACGCACTTTTTGTCTCATAATTGAAATACATTT
CAGACAACCCCAGGTTCTGCAGGAGGCAGCTCTGCTGTTTCAGCACTTCACAGAACATCATGACCCCCAG
GTCGCCCAGGTCATTGTTGCCCAGGCTCAGCTTTCGCAGGCTCTGGCTGGAGGTCAGAAGTGTGGAAAGA
TCCCAGCAGCAGTGTGACGTGAGGTTGCAGTTGTCTAATTCCAACACCTGAAGCTTGCAGTCGGGGTGCA
AGAGTCCCTCACAGAGTAGTTTGATCCCCTTGTCTCCGAGAGTGTTGCCTCGCAGGTAAAGGTGCGTGAG
ATTCTGATTAGTGCTGAGTACCGAGGACAAAGCTGAACAACAGACTGACGTAAGGCCAGAATTCACCAAC
CCCAGTTTCTGCAGGTTACACTGTGGATTCTTGGCTTTTTCACATAAAATTGCGACTCCTGAGTCTCCCA
AGGCATTCTCCCCCACATAGAGTCTGGTCAGGGAATGGCTGGTGCTCAATACTGATGCAAGATCCTGACA
ACATGCTGATGTGAGGCAGCAGCTGACCAACCAGAGCTTCTTCAGATTGCACAACAGGTGCTTCAGTCCC
ACACACAGAAGTCTGATTCCGAAGTCACCGAGGGCGTTGTCACTCAGGTCCAGCTCCACCAGCTTCTGGT
TGCTGCTGAGGACCAAGGAGATGTCGAAGCAGCACTCATGCGAGAGGCCACAGCGCCCCAACCACAATCT
CCGAATGTTACAGCCAGGATGCTGGAGCGTTTCACACAACACTCTCATCCC
